>Addgene plasmid #132095 | pDONR221_SLC38A1 | addgene full sequence | sequence record 265079 | Addgene NGS Result
CTTTCCTGCGTTATCCCCTGATTCTGTGGATAACCGTATTACCGCCTTTGAGTGAGCTGATACCGCTCGC
CGCAGCCGAACGACCGAGCGCAGCGAGTCAGTGAGCGAGGAAGCGGAAGAGCGCCCAATACGCAAACCGC
CTCTCCCCGCGCGTTGGCCGATTCATTAATGCAGCTGGCACGACAGGTTTCCCGACTGGAAAGCGGGCAG
TGAGCGCAACGCAATTAATACGCGTACCGCTAGCCAGGAAGAGTTTGTAGAAACGCAAAAAGGCCATCCG
TCAGGATGGCCTTCTGCTTAGTTTGATGCCTGGCAGTTTATGGCGGGCGTCCTGCCCGCCACCCTCCGGG
CCGTTGCTTCACAACGTTCAAATCCGCTCCCGGCGGATTTGTCCTACTCAGGAGAGCGTTCACCGACAAA
CAACAGATAAAACGAAAGGCCCAGTCTTCCGACTGAGCCTTTCGTTTTATTTGATGCCTGGCAGTTCCCT
ACTCTCGCGTTAACGCTAGCATGGATGTTTTCCCAGTCACGACGTTGTAAAACGACGGCCAGTCTTAAGC
TCGGGCCCCAAATAATGATTTTATTTTGACTGATAGTGACCTGTTCGTTGCAACACATTGATGAGCAATG
CTTTTTTATAATGCCAACTTTGTACAAAAAAGCAGGCTCCACCATGATGCACTTCAAGAGCGGCCTGGAG
CTGACCGAGCTGCAGAATATGACAGTGCCTGAGGACGATAACATCTCCAATGATTCTAACGACTTCACCG
AGGTGGAGAATGGCCAGATCAACTCTAAGTTTATCAGCGATAGGGAGAGCCGGAGATCCCTGACAAACTC
CCACCTGGAGAAGAAGAAGTGCGACGAGTACATCCCAGGCACCACATCCCTGGGCATGAGCGTGTTCAAC
CTGAGCAACGCCATCATGGGATCCGGAATCCTGGGACTGGCCTTCGCCCTGGCAAATACCGGCATCCTGC
TGTTTCTGGTGCTGCTGACCTCCGTGACACTGCTGTCTATCTACAGCATCAACCTGCTGCTGATCTGCTC
TAAGGAGACAGGCTGTATGGTGTATGAGAAGCTGGGCGAGCAGGTGTTCGGCACCACCGGCAAGTTCGTG
ATCTTTGGCGCCACCTCCCTGCAGAATACAGGCGCCATGCTGTCTTACCTGTTTATCGTGAAGAACGAGC
TGCCATCTGCCATCAAGTTCCTGATGGGCAAGGAGGAGACCTTTAGCGCCTGGTACGTGGATGGCCGCGT
GCTGGTGGTCATCGTGACATTCGGCATCATCCTGCCCCTGTGCCTGCTGAAGAATCTGGGCTACCTGGGC
TATACCAGCGGCTTCTCTCTGAGCTGCATGGTGTTCTTTCTGATCGTGGTCATCTACAAGAAGTTTCAGA
TCCCCTGTATCGTGCCTGAGCTGAATTCCACCATCTCTGCCAATAGCACAAACGCCGATACCTGCACACC
TAAGTACGTGACCTTTAACTCCAAGACAGTGTATGCCCTGCCAACCATCGCCTTCGCCTTCGTGTGCCAC
CCATCTGTGCTGCCCATCTATAGCGAGCTGAAGGACCGGTCCCAGAAGAAGATGCAGATGGTGTCCAATA
TCTCTTTCTTTGCCATGTTCGTGATGTACTTTCTGACCGCCATCTTCGGCTACCTGACCTTCTACGATAA
CGTGCAGTCTGACCTGCTGCACAAGTATCAGAGCAAGGACGATATCCTGATCCTGACCGTGAGACTGGCC
GTGATCGTGGCCGTGATCCTGACCGTGCCCGTGCTGTTCTTTACAGTGAGGAGCTCCCTGTTCGAGCTGG
CCAAGAAGACAAAGTTTAATCTGTGCCGCCACACCGTGGTGACATGTATCCTGCTGGTGGTCATCAACCT
GCTGGTCATCTTCATCCCCAGCATGAAGGACATCTTTGGCGTGGTGGGCGTGACCTCCGCCAACATGCTG
ATCTTCATCCTGCCTTCTAGCCTGTACCTGAAGATCACCGACCAGGATGGCGACAAGGGCACACAGCGGA
TCTGGGCCGCCCTGTTCCTGGGACTGGGCGTGCTGTTTAGCCTGGTGTCCATCCCTCTGGTCATCTACGA
TTGGGCATGCTCCTCTAGCTCCGACGAGGGACACGACCCAGCTTTCTTGTACAAAGTTGGCATTATAAGA
AAGCATTGCTTATCAATTTGTTGCAACGAACAGGTCACTATCAGTCAAAATAAAATCATTATTTGCCATC
CAGCTGATATCCCCTATAGTGAGTCGTATTACATGGTCATAGCTGTTTCCTGGCAGCTCTGGCCCGTGTC
TCAAAATCTCTGATGTTACATTGCACAAGATAAAAATATATCATCATGAACAATAAAACTGTCTGCTTAC
ATAAACAGTAATACAAGGGGTGTTATGAGCCATATTCAACGGGAAACGTCGAGGCCGCGATTAAATTCCA
ACATGGATGCTGATTTATATGGGTATAAATGGGCTCGCGATAATGTCGGGCAATCAGGTGCGACAATCTA
TCGCTTGTATGGGAAGCCCGATGCGCCAGAGTTGTTTCTGAAACATGGCAAAGGTAGCGTTGCCAATGAT
GTTACAGATGAGATGGTCAGACTAAACTGGCTGACGGAATTTATGCCTCTTCCGACCATCAAGCATTTTA
TCCGTACTCCTGATGATGCATGGTTACTCACCACTGCGATCCCCGGAAAAACAGCATTCCAGGTATTAGA
AGAATATCCTGATTCAGGTGAAAATATTGTTGATGCGCTGGCAGTGTTCCTGCGCCGGTTGCATTCGATT
CCTGTTTGTAATTGTCCTTTTAACAGCGATCGCGTATTTCGTCTCGCTCAGGCGCAATCACGAATGAATA
ACGGTTTGGTTGATGCGAGTGATTTTGATGACGAGCGTAATGGCTGGCCTGTTGAACAAGTCTGGAAAGA
AATGCATAAACTTTTGCCATTCTCACCGGATTCAGTCGTCACTCATGGTGATTTCTCACTTGATAACCTT
ATTTTTGACGAGGGGAAATTAATAGGTTGTATTGATGTTGGACGAGTCGGAATCGCAGACCGATACCAGG
ATCTTGCCATCCTATGGAACTGCCTCGGTGAGTTTTCTCCTTCATTACAGAAACGGCTTTTTCAAAAATA
TGGTATTGATAATCCTGATATGAATAAATTGCAGTTTCATTTGATGCTCGATGAGTTTTTCTAATCAGAA
TTGGTTAATTGGTTGTAACACTGGCAGAGCATTACGCTGACTTGACGGGACGGCGCAAGCTCATGACCAA
AATCCCTTAACGTGAGTTACGCGTCGTTCCACTGAGCGTCAGACCCCGTAGAAAAGATCAAAGGATCTTC
TTGAGATCCTTTTTTTCTGCGCGTAATCTGCTGCTTGCAAACAAAAAAACCACCGCTACCAGCGGTGGTT
TGTTTGCCGGATCAAGAGCTACCAACTCTTTTTCCGAAGGTAACTGGCTTCAGCAGAGCGCAGATACCAA
ATACTGTTCTTCTAGTGTAGCCGTAGTTAGGCCACCACTTCAAGAACTCTGTAGCACCGCCTACATACCT
CGCTCTGCTAATCCTGTTACCAGTGGCTGCTGCCAGTGGCGATAAGTCGTGTCTTACCGGGTTGGACTCA
AGACGATAGTTACCGGATAAGGCGCAGCGGTCGGGCTGAACGGGGGGTTCGTGCACACAGCCCAGCTTGG
AGCGAACGACCTACACCGAACTGAGATACCTACAGCGTGAGCTATGAGAAAGCGCCACGCTTCCCGAAGG
GAGAAAGGCGGACAGGTATCCGGTAAGCGGCAGGGTCGGAACAGGAGAGCGCACGAGGGAGCTTCCAGGG
GGAAACGCCTGGTATCTTTATAGTCCTGTCGGGTTTCGCCACCTCTGACTTGAGCGTCGATTTTTGTGAT
GCTCGTCAGGGGGGCGGAGCCTATGGAAAAACGCCAGCAACGCGGCCTTTTTACGGTTCCTGGCCTTTTG
CTGGCCTTTTGCTCACATGTT
Features (pLannotate 1.2.2; 10 found; start..end, strand, type, name):
    121..213     +  CDS            lacI (fragment): lac repressor; lacI; The lac repressor binds to the lac operator to inhibit transcription in E. coli. This inhibition can be relieved by adding lactose or isopropyl-β-D-thiogalactopyranoside (IPTG).
    268..295     -  terminator     rrnB T2 terminator: transcription terminator T2 from the E. coli rrnB gene
    427..470     +  terminator     rrnB T1 terminator: Escherichia coli rrnB; transcription terminator T1 from the E. coli rrnB gene
    517..553     -  CDS            lacZα (fragment): LacZα fragment of β-galactosidase; lacZ fragment
    569..668     +  protein_bind   attL1: mutant version of attL; recombination site for the Gateway® LR reaction LR Clonase™
    674..2134    +  CDS            SLC38A1: S38A1_HUMAN - Also known as ATA1, NAT2, SAT1, SNAT1. Experimental evidence at protein level: Swiss-Prot protein existence level 1. Functions as a sodium-dependent amino acid transporter. Mediates the saturable, pH-sensitive and electrogenic cotransport of glutamine and sodium ions with a stoichiometry of 1:1. May also transport small zwitterionic and aliphatic amino acids with a lower affinity. May supply glutamatergic and GABAergic neurons with glutamine which is required for the synthesis of the neurotransmitters glutamate and GABA. From Homo sapiens (Human).
   2136..2235    -  protein_bind   attL2: mutant version of attL; recombination site for the Gateway® LR reaction LR Clonase™
   2253..2271    -  promoter       T7 promoter: promoter for bacteriophage T7 RNA polymerase
   2405..3214    +  CDS            KanR: aminoglycoside phosphotransferase; aph(3')-Ia; confers resistance to kanamycin in bacteria or G418 (Geneticin®) in eukaryotes
   3361..3949    +  rep_origin     ori: high-copy-number ColE1/pMB1/pBR322/pUC origin of replication
