[The description below was written by a language model from this plasmid's Addgene catalogue record and pLannotate feature annotations shown in this document.]
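Description:
pDONR221_SLC38A1 is a Gateway entry clone built on the pDONR221 backbone, carrying a codon-optimized open reading frame for human SLC38A1 (also known as ATA1, NAT2, SAT1 or SNAT1). The sequenced plasmid is about 4.0 kb, with the 1,461 bp ORF sitting in a roughly 2.55 kb backbone. It is maintained in E. coli at high copy through a ColE1/pUC-type origin and selected with kanamycin via the aminoglycoside phosphotransferase (KanR) gene. Although the catalogue lists the vector type as mammalian expression, the feature table shows no eukaryotic promoter or polyadenylation signal upstream or downstream of the insert, so the plasmid itself serves as a shuttle for the ORF, not as an expression construct.

The SLC38A1 coding sequence is flanked directly by attL1 and attL2, the recombination sites used in the Gateway LR reaction, which allows directional, in-frame transfer of the ORF into any attR-containing destination vector of the user's choice. Upstream of attL1 lie the rrnB T1 and T2 transcription terminators, which insulate the insert from read-through transcription in bacteria. A T7 promoter sits just beyond attL2, oriented back toward the insert, and short lacI and lacZα fragments are annotated as backbone remnants. SLC38A1 encodes a sodium-dependent amino acid transporter that cotransports glutamine with sodium and handles other small neutral amino acids at lower affinity. The clone belongs to a consortium collection of solute carrier ORFs intended for subcloning into custom expression vectors for transporter studies and drug discovery work. The record does not say whether the ORF retains a stop codon.
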