Addgene plasmid #132095: pDONR221_SLC38A1
Purpose: Gateway entry clone with codon-optimized ORF sequence for subcloning into custom expression vectors
Depositing lab: RESOLUTE Consortium & Giulio Superti-Furga. Depositing organization: CeMM Research Center for Molecular Medicine. Publication: The RESOLUTE consortium: unlocking SLC transporters for drug discovery. Superti-Furga G, Lackner D, Wiedmer T, Ingles-Prieto A, Barbosa B, Girardi E, Goldmann U, Gurtl B, Klavins K, Klimek C, Lindinger S, Lineiro-Retes E, Muller AC, Onstein S, Redinger G, Reil D, Sedlyarov V, Wolf G, Crawford M, Everley R, ... Steppan CM. Nat Rev Drug Discov. 2020 Jul;19(7):429-430. doi: 10.1038/d41573-020-00056-6. PubMed 32265506.
Backbone
  Vector backbone: pDONR221
  Backbone manufacturer: Thermo Fisher Scientific
  Backbone size w/o insert (bp): 2550
  Vector type: Mammalian Expression
Growth in bacteria
  Bacterial resistance: Kanamycin, 50 μg/mL
  Growth temperature: 37°C
  Growth strain: Stbl3
  Copy number: High Copy
Gene/Insert
  Gene/Insert name: SLC38A1 (alt name: ATA1, NAT2, SAT1)
  Species: H. sapiens (human)
  Insert size (bp): 1461
  Entrez Gene: SLC38A1 (a.k.a. ATA1, NAT2, SAT1, SNAT1)
  Cloning method: Gateway Cloning
  Sequencing primers: 5′ M13-fwd; 3′ M13-rev
Terms and licenses: Academic/Nonprofit Terms; Industry Terms
Depositor comments: For more information on the full Resolute plasmid collection, please see www.addgene.org/depositor-collections/re-solute/. Please provide your feedback on this plasmid to the RESOLUTE consortium by filling out their RESOLUTE repository feedback form: https://forms.office.com/Pages/ResponsePage.aspx?id=0e05yklzmkS7rjFGQL4N7z4feCLQvEJAmVcOCM_u885UN1JJRko0Ukg4TVQwNTZLOUxPQVJWT1NHUCQlQCN0PWcu
How to cite: pDONR221_SLC38A1 was a gift from RESOLUTE Consortium & Giulio Superti-Furga (Addgene plasmid # 132095 ; http://n2t.net/addgene:132095 ; RRID:Addgene_132095)
