>Addgene plasmid #132095 | pDONR221_SLC38A1 | depositor partial sequence | sequence record 253590 | Codon-optimized ORF of SLC38A1
ATGATGCACTTCAAGAGCGGCCTGGAGCTGACCGAGCTGCAGAATATGACAGTGCCTGAGGACGATAACA
TCTCCAATGATTCTAACGACTTCACCGAGGTGGAGAATGGCCAGATCAACTCTAAGTTTATCAGCGATAG
GGAGAGCCGGAGATCCCTGACAAACTCCCACCTGGAGAAGAAGAAGTGCGACGAGTACATCCCAGGCACC
ACATCCCTGGGCATGAGCGTGTTCAACCTGAGCAACGCCATCATGGGATCCGGAATCCTGGGACTGGCCT
TCGCCCTGGCAAATACCGGCATCCTGCTGTTTCTGGTGCTGCTGACCTCCGTGACACTGCTGTCTATCTA
CAGCATCAACCTGCTGCTGATCTGCTCTAAGGAGACAGGCTGTATGGTGTATGAGAAGCTGGGCGAGCAG
GTGTTCGGCACCACCGGCAAGTTCGTGATCTTTGGCGCCACCTCCCTGCAGAATACAGGCGCCATGCTGT
CTTACCTGTTTATCGTGAAGAACGAGCTGCCATCTGCCATCAAGTTCCTGATGGGCAAGGAGGAGACCTT
TAGCGCCTGGTACGTGGATGGCCGCGTGCTGGTGGTCATCGTGACATTCGGCATCATCCTGCCCCTGTGC
CTGCTGAAGAATCTGGGCTACCTGGGCTATACCAGCGGCTTCTCTCTGAGCTGCATGGTGTTCTTTCTGA
TCGTGGTCATCTACAAGAAGTTTCAGATCCCCTGTATCGTGCCTGAGCTGAATTCCACCATCTCTGCCAA
TAGCACAAACGCCGATACCTGCACACCTAAGTACGTGACCTTTAACTCCAAGACAGTGTATGCCCTGCCA
ACCATCGCCTTCGCCTTCGTGTGCCACCCATCTGTGCTGCCCATCTATAGCGAGCTGAAGGACCGGTCCC
AGAAGAAGATGCAGATGGTGTCCAATATCTCTTTCTTTGCCATGTTCGTGATGTACTTTCTGACCGCCAT
CTTCGGCTACCTGACCTTCTACGATAACGTGCAGTCTGACCTGCTGCACAAGTATCAGAGCAAGGACGAT
ATCCTGATCCTGACCGTGAGACTGGCCGTGATCGTGGCCGTGATCCTGACCGTGCCCGTGCTGTTCTTTA
CAGTGAGGAGCTCCCTGTTCGAGCTGGCCAAGAAGACAAAGTTTAATCTGTGCCGCCACACCGTGGTGAC
ATGTATCCTGCTGGTGGTCATCAACCTGCTGGTCATCTTCATCCCCAGCATGAAGGACATCTTTGGCGTG
GTGGGCGTGACCTCCGCCAACATGCTGATCTTCATCCTGCCTTCTAGCCTGTACCTGAAGATCACCGACC
AGGATGGCGACAAGGGCACACAGCGGATCTGGGCCGCCCTGTTCCTGGGACTGGGCGTGCTGTTTAGCCT
GGTGTCCATCCCTCTGGTCATCTACGATTGGGCATGCTCCTCTAGCTCCGACGAGGGACAC
